>Addgene plasmid #227749 | pVG135 | addgene full sequence | sequence record 458022 | Addgene NGS Result
CAGCTTTTGTTCCCTTTAGTGAGGGTTAATTCCGAGCTTGGCGTAATCATGGTCATAGCTGTTTCCTGTG
TGAAATTGTTATCCGCTCACAATTCCACACAACATACGAGCCGGAAGCATAAAGTGTAAAGCCTGGGGTG
CCTAATGAGTGAGCTAACTCACATTAATTGCGTTGCGCTCACTGCCCGCTTTCCAGTCGGGAAACCTGTC
GTGCCAGCTGCATTAATGAATCGGCCAACGCGCGGGGAGAGGCGGTTTGCGTATTGGGCGCTCTTCCGCT
TCCTCGCTCACTGACTCGCTGCGCTCGGTCGTTCGGCTGCGGCGAGCGGTATCAGCTCACTCAAAGGCGG
TAATACGGTTATCCACAGAATCAGGGGATAACGCAGGAAAGAACATGTGAGCAAAAGGCCAGCAAAAGGC
CAGGAACCGTAAAAAGGCCGCGTTGCTGGCGTTTTTCCATAGGCTCCGCCCCCCTGACGAGCATCACAAA
AATCGACGCTCAAGTCAGAGGTGGCGAAACCCGACAGGACTATAAAGATACCAGGCGTTTCCCCCTGGAA
GCTCCCTCGTGCGCTCTCCTGTTCCGACCCTGCCGCTTACCGGATACCTGTCCGCCTTTCTCCCTTCGGG
AAGCGTGGCGCTTTCTCATAGCTCACGCTGTAGGTATCTCAGTTCGGTGTAGGTCGTTCGCTCCAAGCTG
GGCTGTGTGCACGAACCCCCCGTTCAGCCCGACCGCTGCGCCTTATCCGGTAACTATCGTCTTGAGTCCA
ACCCGGTAAGACACGACTTATCGCCACTGGCAGCAGCCACTGGTAACAGGATTAGCAGAGCGAGGTATGT
AGGCGGTGCTACAGAGTTCTTGAAGTGGTGGCCTAACTACGGCTACACTAGAAGAACAGTATTTGGTATC
TGCGCTCTGCTGAAGCCAGTTACCTTCGGAAAAAGAGTTGGTAGCTCTTGATCCGGCAAACAAACCACCG
CTGGTAGCGGTGGTTTTTTTGTTTGCAAGCAGCAGATTACGCGCAGAAAAAAAGGATCTCAAGAAGATCC
TTTGATCTTTTCTACGGGGTCTGACGCTCAGTGGAACGAAAACTCACGTTAAGGGATTTTGGTCATGAGA
TTATCAAAAAGGATCTTCACCTAGATCCTTTTAAATTAAAAATGAAGTTTTAAATCAATCTAAAGTATAT
ATGAGTAAACTTGGTCTGACAGTTACCAATGCTTAATCAGTGAGGCACCTATCTCAGCGATCTGTCTATT
TCGTTCATCCATAGTTGCCTGACTCCCCGTCGTGTAGATAACTACGATACGGGAGGGCTTACCATCTGGC
CCCAGTGCTGCAATGATACCGCGAGACCCACGCTCACCGGCTCCAGATTTATCAGCAATAAACCAGCCAG
CCGGAAGGGCCGAGCGCAGAAGTGGTCCTGCAACTTTATCCGCCTCCATCCAGTCTATTAATTGTTGCCG
GGAAGCTAGAGTAAGTAGTTCGCCAGTTAATAGTTTGCGCAACGTTGTTGCCATTGCTACAGGCATCGTG
GTGTCACGCTCGTCGTTTGGTATGGCTTCATTCAGCTCCGGTTCCCAACGATCAAGGCGAGTTACATGAT
CCCCCATGTTGTGCAAAAAAGCGGTTAGCTCCTTCGGTCCTCCGATCGTTGTCAGAAGTAAGTTGGCCGC
AGTGTTATCACTCATGGTTATGGCAGCACTGCATAATTCTCTTACTGTCATGCCATCCGTAAGATGCTTT
TCTGTGACTGGTGAGTACTCAACCAAGTCATTCTGAGAATAGTGTATGCGGCGACCGAGTTGCTCTTGCC
CGGCGTCAATACGGGATAATACCGCGCCACATAGCAGAACTTTAAAAGTGCTCATCATTGGAAAACGTTC
TTCGGGGCGAAAACTCTCAAGGATCTTACCGCTGTTGAGATCCAGTTCGATGTAACCCACTCGTGCACCC
AACTGATCTTCAGCATCTTTTACTTTCACCAGCGTTTCTGGGTGAGCAAAAACAGGAAGGCAAAATGCCG
CAAAAAAGGGAATAAGGGCGACACGGAAATGTTGAATACTCATACTCTTCCTTTTTCAATATTATTGAAG
CATTTATCAGGGTTATTGTCTCATGAGCGGATACATATTTGAATGTATTTAGAAAAATAAACAAATAGGG
GTTCCGCGCACATTTCCCCGAAAAGTGCCACCTGACGTCCTCGGCGCGTGACGTCTAAGAAACCATTATT
ATCATGACATTAACCTATAAAAATAGGCGTATCACGAGGCCCTTTCGTCTCGCGCGTTTCGGTGATGACG
GTGAAAACCTCTGACACATGCAGCTCCCGGAGACGGTCACAGCTTGTCTGTAAGCGGATGCCGGGAGCAG
ACAAGCCCGTCAGGGCGCGTCAGCGGGTGTTGGCGGGTGTCGGGGCTGGCTTAACTATGCGGCATCAGAG
CAGATTGTACTGAGAGTGCACCATACCACCTTTTCAATTCATCATTTTTTTTTTATTCTTTTTTTTGATT
TCGGTTTCCTTGAAATTTTTTTGATTCGGTAATCTCCGAACAGAAGGAAGAACGAAGGAAGGAGCACAGA
CTTAGATTGGTATATATACGCATATTGGGTCAGCAGTACAGAACCCTCGACGAAGTTGTAAGTGGTGGAT
CAGATATCATCATTGTTGGCAGAGGACTTTTCGCCAAGGGTAGAGATCCTAATACTAAACTCACAAATTA
GAGCTTCAATTTAATTATATCAGTTATTACCCTATGCGGTGTGAAATACCGCACAGATGCGTAAGGAGAA
AATACCGCATCAGGAAATTGTAAGCGTTAATATTTTGTTAAAATTCGCGTTAAATTTTTGTTAAATCAGC
TCATTTTTTAACCAATAGGCCGAAATCGGCAAAATCCCTTATAAATCAAAAGAATAGACCGAGATAGGGT
[37 nt withheld, positions 2941-2977]
AAAGAACGTGGACTCCAACGTCAAAGG
[49 nt withheld, positions 3005-3053]
T
[91 nt withheld, positions 3055-3145]
G
[124 nt withheld, positions 3147-3270]
CCATTCGCCATTCAGGCTGCGCAACTGTTGGGAAGGGCGATCGGTGCGGGCCTCTTCGCTATTACGCCAG
CTGGCGAAAGGGGGATGTGCTGCAAGGCGATTAAGTTGGGTAACGCCAGGGTTTTCCCAGTCACGACGTT
GTAAAACGACGGCCAGTGAATTGTAATACGACTCACTATAGGGGGCCAGCGTGGCCGTTTAAACATTTAA
ATGGCCGGCCGCTGCCACCGTTGTTTCCACCGAAGAAACCACCGTTGCCGTAACCACCACGACGGTTGTT
GCTAAAGAAGCTGCCACCGCCACGGCCACCGTTGTAGCCGCCGTTGTTGTTATTGTAGTTGCTACTGTTA
TTTCTGGCACTTCTTGGTTTTCCTCTTAAGTGAGGAGGAACATAACCATTCTCGTTGTTGTCGTTGATGC
TTAAATTTTGCACTTGTTCGCTCAGTTCAGCCATAATATGAAATGCTTTTCTTGTTGTTCTTACGGAATA
CCACTTGCCACCTATCACCACAACTAACTTTTTCCCGTTCCTCCATCTCTTTTATATTTTTTTTCTGGAG
TTCAAGAGAAAAAAAAAGAAAAAGCAAAAAGAAAAAAGGAAAGCGCGCCTCGTTCAGAATGACACGTATA
GAATGATGCATTACCTTGTCATCTTCAGTATCATACTGTTCGTATACATACTTACTGACATTCATAGGTA
TACATATATACACATGTATATATATCGTATGCTGCAGCTTTAAATAATCGGTGTCAAGATCTGAGCTCCA
CCGCGGTGGCGGCCGCTTATTTACTCAGGATCCCGCATGTTGCAGGTGGGAGTTCCAGCTCCCGGGAAAC
AGCTGCAAGAATTACTCGTGAGTAAGGAAAGAGTGAGGAACTATCGCATACCTGCATTTAAAGATGCCGA
TTTGGGCGCGAATCCTTTATTTTGGCTTCACCCTCATACTATTATCAGGGCCAGAAAAAGGAAGTGTTTC
CCTCCTTCTTGAATTGATGTTACCCTCATAAAGCACGTGGCCTCTTATCGAGAAAGAAATTACCGTCGCT
CGTGATTTGTTTGCAAAAAGAACAAAACTGAAAAAACCCAGACACGCTCGACTTCCTGTCTTCCTATTGA
TTGCAGCTTCCAATTTCGTCACACAACAAGGTCCTAGCGACGGCTCACAGGTTTTGTAACAAGCAATCGA
AGGTTCTGGAATGGCGGGAAAGGGTTTAGTACCACATGCTATGATGCCCACTGTGATCTCCAGAGCAAAG
TTCGTTCGATCGTACTGTTACTCTCTCTCTTTCAAACAGAATTGTCCGAATCGTGTGACAACAACAGCCT
GTTCTCACACACTCTTTTCTTCTAACCAAGGGGGTGGTTTAGTTTAGTAGAACCTCGTGAAACTTACATT
TACATATATATAAACTTGCATAAATTGGTCAATGCAAGAAATACATATTTGGTCTTTTCTAATTCGTAGT
TTTTCAAGTTCTTAGATGCTTTCTTTTTCTCTTTTTTACAGATCATCAAGGAAGTAATTATCTACTTTTT
ACAACAAATATAAAACACCGCGGTGGCGGCCGCTAAAATCATGGCTAGCCCGAAAAAAAAGAGAAAAGTA
GCCCCACCAACGGACGTTTCACTTGGTGACGAATTACATTTAGACGGTGAGGATGTAGCTATGGCACATG
CCGATGCTCTTGATGATTTTGATCTGGACATGTTAGGTGATGGGGATTCTCCCGGCCCCGGATTTACACC
ACATGATTCTGCTCCGTATGGCGCGTTGGACATGGCAGATTTCGAATTTGAACAGATGTTTACTGATGCA
CTTGGTATCGACGAATATGGAGGTGAATTCGGAGCAGATGATACTAGAGTTGAAGTCCAACCTCCAGCCC
AATGGGTATTGGATTTGATCGAGGCCTCACCCATAGCAAGTGTTGTTAGTGATCCCAGATTGGCTGATAA
TCCTTTGATTGCTATCAACCAGGCCTTTACCGATCTAACTGGGTATTCTGAGGAAGAATGTGTTGGTCGT
AATTGTAGATTTTTGGCAGGATCTGGTACTGAACCCTGGCTAACAGATAAGATCCGTCAAGGTGTTCGTG
AGCATGAACCCGTGTTGGTTGAGATTTTGAATTACAAAAAGGATGGTACTCCTTTTCGTAATGCAGTTTT
GGTGGCACCAATCTATGATGACGATGATGAATTACTATACTTCCTTGGTAGCCAAGTGGAAGTGGATGAC
GATCAACCGAACATGGGCATGGCCCGTAGAGAACGTGCTGCGGAGATGTTAAAAACTCTTTCACCACGTC
AATTAGAAGTCACAACTCTGGTTGCATCAGGCCTAAGAAATAAAGAAGTGGCTGCCAGACTGGGTCTTTC
AGAAAAAACTGTCAAAATGCACAGAGGTTTGGTAATGGAAAAATTAAACTTAAAAACGAGTGCAGATTTA
GTTAGAATTGCCGTAGAAGCAGGTATTTAAGTCGACCTCGAGTAATGATCATGTAATTAGTTATGTCACG
CTTACATTCACGCCCTCCCCCCACATCCGCTCTAACCGAAAAGGAAGGAGTTAGACAACCTGAAGTCTAG
GTCCCTATTTATTTTTTTATAGTTATGTTAGTATTAAGAACGTTATTTATATTTCAAATTTTTCTTTTTT
TTCTGTACAGACGCGTGTACGCATGTAACATTATACTGAAAACCTTGCTTGAGAAGGTTTTGGGACGCTC
GAAGGCTTTAATTTGCGGCCTTATCGCCGGCGAATAAATTAAGGCGCGCCAACATATCCGGAGGTACCCA
AAGCCGAATCCACCACGGTCACCGTTGTTTCTGAAGAAACCACCACGGCCGCCACCGTTGTTGAAACCAC
CACGAGGAGCAGAATCGCCTCTTCTGCCACCACCGTTACGGATGTGAGGTGGAACGTAACCACCACGTCT
TTGTTGCCCTTCAGGCATGGAAACTTGCTCTGCTAACTCAGTCATATTGGATATATGTATTACTTTCTTT
ATTTTTTGTAGTTTAGTCTTCTATTTCTTTTATAGTTTGGTATCTTTTTGCAAAAAATTTACCTCTATAT
CGTGTTCGTGCGTATTTCTTCCTCTATAATATGAAAAGAAAGGCAGTAGTCTTGGTTTTCTATTATTCCA
AATATTACAAGAATACCCAGAACCACAAGAAGCAGAAGAAACTAACTGCTTTATATACTTAATTTCCCGC
CACAAGCTCATCGCCCAGAAGTTTTTTTCAGTTTTTCACCTGACAATCTGGCAGCTCGCTGAAAAATTTT
CACCTGGGGTCGCCTGCTACGTAGAGTGATCACGTTTATGAATAGCACATTATATAGTGGCCCAGACGGT
CTGATGGTAGTTCATGTAGTTAAGAATAAATACTCTGTTTGTGTGATTTCTATGTGTACGTTATCTATAT
AAATATTGTTGATGGTGGTAGCTGTGGGCTGTGTTCTATGCTAGGACACCCTTAGTGGATGGAACGTCAT
CGCGACCCGTAGGTGTTCTTGCCTCTCTGATGGCGATGGCGAGCGCCTTGAAAGCTGATTCGGAGCGGTG
GTGGTCGTTGGTGCCCCGCAGACAGTCCACATGCATGGTGATACGCGCCTCAGTGGCGAAACTCTCCAAG
AAGTGCGGGATCATCTCTGTGGATAGCTGGCCTATGCGTTCTCGCTTCAGGCCCAGCTCCACCACGGCGA
AAGGCCTATTGGAGAAGTCAACCACAGCGCGGCTCAGCGCCTCGTCCAGTGGTGCAAACCCATGCCCGAA
CCTCTTGATACCACGCACGGAGCCAAGCGCCTCCTTGAACGCTTGGCCCAGCGCAATCCCACAGTCCTCA
ACAGTGTGGTGGTCATCGATGTGCAAGTCCCCTATACACTCCAGGATCAGAGACCACCCGCCATGCTTCG
CCAGCGCAGTCAACATGTGGTCCAAAAACCCAACTCCAGTGTGCACATGGATGGTCTGCCCATCACCACT
AGCATATTCCTTGCCCAGTATGCTCTCCCGTACAGAAACAGACCCACCGTCAAGATCCAGCGCCAGCTGT
ATATTCGTCTCCTGCGTAACCCTCTTAACAAACGCCATCCTTTGCTCGATGCTTCTCTTTGCTTCAATTA
TCTCAACTTTAAGTAAACCTGAAGTAAACTAGAACTAGATTAAATCAGAAGGCATCCGCAGCTTTATATA
CATATAGAGCCTCTTTGCCTTCGTTTATCTTGCCTGCTCATTTTTTAGTATATTCTTCGAAGAAATCACA
TTACTTTATATAATGTATAATTCATTATGTGATAATGCCAATCGCTAAGAAAAAAAAAGAGTCATCCGCT
AGGTGGAAAAAAAAAAATGAAAATCATTACCGAGGCATAAAAAAATATAGAGTGTACTAGAGGAGGCCAA
GAGTAATAGAAAAAGAAAATTGCGGGAAAGGACTGTGTTATGACTTCCCTGACTAATGCCGTGTTCAAAC
GATACCTGGCAGTGACTCCTAGCGCTCACCAAGCTCTTAAAACGAGAATTAAGAAAAAGTCGTCATCTTT
CGATAAGTTTTTCCCACAGCAAAGCAATAGTAGAAAAAAACAATGGGAAACGTTGAATGAAGACAAAGCG
TCGTGGTTTAAAAGGAAATACGCTCACGTACATGCTAGGGAACAGGACCGTGCAGCGGCCAGCGTGGCCG
TTTAAACATTTAAATGGCCGGCC
Features (pLannotate 1.2.2; 26 found; start..end, strand, type, name):
     13..31      -  promoter       T3 promoter: promoter for bacteriophage T3 RNA polymerase
     76..92      -  protein_bind   lac operator: The lac repressor binds to the lac operator to inhibit transcription in E. coli. This inhibition can be relieved by adding lactose or isopropyl-β-D-thiogalactopyranoside (IPTG). lac repressor encoded by lacI
    100..130     -  promoter       lac promoter: promoter for the E. coli lac operon
    145..166     -  protein_bind   CAP binding site: CAP binding activates transcription in the presence of cAMP. E. coli catabolite activator protein
    179..271     -  CDS            lacI (fragment): lac repressor; lacI; The lac repressor binds to the lac operator to inhibit transcription in E. coli. This inhibition can be relieved by adding lactose or isopropyl-β-D-thiogalactopyranoside (IPTG).
    454..1042    -  rep_origin     ori: high-copy-number ColE1/pMB1/pBR322/pUC origin of replication
   1213..2073    -  CDS            AmpR: β-lactamase; bla; confers resistance to ampicillin, carbenicillin, and related antibiotics
   2074..2178    -  promoter       AmpR promoter: bla
   2289..2324    +  CDS            rop (fragment): Rop protein, which maintains plasmids at low copy number; rop
   2426..2475    +  misc_feature   bom (fragment): basis of mobility region from pBR322
   2483..2615    +  promoter       URA3 promoter (fragment): S. cerevisiae URA3
   2615..2707    +  CDS            URA3 (fragment): PYRF_YEAST - Experimental evidence at protein level: Swiss-Prot protein existence level 1. From Saccharomyces cerevisiae (strain ATCC 204508 / S288c) (Baker's yeast).
   2763..2814    +  misc_feature   bom (fragment): basis of mobility region from pBR322
   2842..3270    -  rep_origin     f1 ori (sequence partly withheld): f1 bacteriophage origin of replication; arrow indicates direction of (+) strand synthesis
   3274..3431    -  CDS            lacZα (fragment): LacZα fragment of β-galactosidase; lacZ fragment
   3434..3452    +  promoter       T7 promoter: promoter for bacteriophage T7 RNA polymerase
   3527..3724    -  CDS            DED1 (fragment): DED1_YEAST - Also known as SPP81. Experimental evidence at protein level: Swiss-Prot protein existence level 1. ATP-binding RNA helicase involved in translation initiation. Remodels RNA in response to ADP and ATP concentrations by facilitating disruption, but also formation of RNA duplexes. Has weak ATP-dependent affinity for dsRNA, but strong ATP-dependent affinity for ssRNA. Acts as a virus host factor involved in the replication of the MBV and the L-A viruses by promoting the negative-strand RNA synthesis. May be involved in recognition of the preinitiation complex and DNA binding of the RN
   3720..4052    -  CDS            YO201_YEAST (fragment): Protein uncertain: Swiss-Prot protein existence level 5. From Saccharomyces cerevisiae (strain ATCC 204508 / S288c) (Baker's yeast).
   4826..4844    +  misc_feature   MCS (fragment): pBluescript multiple cloning site
   4881..5114    +  CDS            VP16_HHV11 (fragment): Experimental evidence at protein level: Swiss-Prot protein existence level 1. May play a role in the aggregation of tegument proteins around nucleocapsids during virus morphogenesis. From Human herpesvirus 1 (strain 17) (HHV-1) (Human herpes simplex virus 1).
   5112..5747    +  CDS            LVHTH_ERYLH (fragment): Experimental evidence at protein level: Swiss-Prot protein existence level 1. Has reversible, light-dependent DNA-binding activity. Upon illumination an internal FMN-protein adduct is formed which changes the protein conformation so that the previously sequestered DNA-binding domain is free to bind DNA. Binds to sequences within in its own promoter when illuminated but not when it has been incubated in the dark. From Erythrobacter litoralis (strain HTCC2594).
   5769..6016    +  terminator     CYC1 terminator: S. cerevisiae CYC1; transcription terminator for CYC1
   6067..6255    -  CDS            DED1 (fragment): DED1_CANGA - Protein inferred from homology: Swiss-Prot protein existence level 3. ATP-binding RNA helicase involved in translation initiation. Remodels RNA in response to ADP and ATP concentrations by facilitating disruption, but also formation of RNA duplexes (By similarity). From Candida glabrata (strain ATCC 2001 / CBS 138 / JCM 3761 / NBRC 0622 / NRRL Y-65) (Yeast) (Torulopsis glabrata).
   6742..7377    -  CDS            HIS3: HIS7_YEAST - Experimental evidence at protein level: Swiss-Prot protein existence level 1. From Saccharomyces cerevisiae (strain ATCC 204508 / S288c) (Baker's yeast).
   7483..7670    -  promoter       HIS3 promoter: S. cerevisiae HIS3
   7720..7947    +  CDS            MRM1 (fragment): MRM1_YEAST - Also known as PET56 From Saccharomyces cerevisiae (strain ATCC 204508 / S288c) (Baker's yeast).
