[The description below was written by a language model from this plasmid's Addgene catalogue record and pLannotate feature annotations shown in this document.]
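Description:
pVG135 is a yeast expression plasmid built on the EZL105 backbone and designed for chromosomal integration in budding yeast rather than episomal maintenance; the feature table shows no yeast replication origin or centromere. In E. coli it propagates at high copy from a ColE1/pUC-type origin under ampicillin selection (AmpR), and it retains pBluescript-style remnants such as an f1 origin, lac promoter/operator, a lacZα fragment, and flanking T3 and T7 promoters. Yeast selection is by HIS3, recorded as the Candida glabrata marker. The annotation detects a HIS3 coding sequence and promoter, together with neighbouring fragments of DED1 (both S. cerevisiae and C. glabrata matches), MRM1/PET56 and another yeast ORF. These are consistent with HIS3-locus flanking sequence that could act as homology for targeting, although the record does not state the integration site. According to the depositor, the plasmid is cut with PmeI, which cuts twice, to obtain a single-copy integration.

The payload is EL222, codon-optimized for budding yeast and carrying a Lys99Glu substitution, expressed from the strong constitutive PGK1 promoter. The promoter itself is not annotated but presumably lies in the unannotated stretch upstream of the open reading frame. The table shows a VP16 activation-domain fragment fused directly upstream of the Erythrobacter litoralis light-activated helix-turn-helix protein (EL222), followed by the CYC1 terminator. EL222 is a LOV-domain protein whose DNA-binding domain is released on illumination, so the VP16 fusion acts as a light-inducible transcriptional activator. The record does not describe the functional effect of the Lys99Glu change. The plasmid supplies this variant for optogenetic control of gene expression in yeast, in the context of work on light-directed protein evolution.
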