Addgene plasmid #227749: pVG135
Purpose: Expresses a version of light-inducible transcription factor EL222 (Lys99Glu) under a strong constitutive PGK1pr
Depositing lab: Sahand Jamal Rahi. Depositing organization: Swiss Federal Institute of Technology (EPFL). Publication: Light-directed evolution of dynamic, multi-state, and computational protein functionalities. Gligorovski V, Labagnara M, Scutteri L, Blackholm M, Moglich A, Mansouri N, Rahi SJ. Cell. 2026 Mar 6:S0092-8674(26)00167-4. doi: 10.1016/j.cell.2026.02.002. PubMed 41794024.
Backbone
  Vector backbone: EZL105
  Vector type: Yeast Expression
  Selectable markers: HIS3 ; Cg (budding yeast)
Growth in bacteria
  Bacterial resistance: Ampicillin, 100 μg/mL
  Growth temperature: 37°C
  Growth strain: XL10
  Growth instructions: Can also be grown in DH5alpha.
  Copy number: High Copy
Gene/Insert
  Gene/Insert name: EL222 codon-optimized for budding yeast
  Species: S. cerevisiae (budding yeast)
  Mutation: Lys99Glu mutant
  Promoter: PGK1pr
  Cloning method: Restriction Enzyme; 5′ cloning site Unknown (unknown if destroyed)
Terms and licenses: Academic/Nonprofit Terms; Industry Terms: Not Available to Industry
Depositor comments: For a single-copy integration in budding yeast, the plasmid should be cut with PmeI (double-cutter). Please visit https://doi.org/10.1101/2024.02.28.582517 for bioRxiv preprint.
How to cite: pVG135 was a gift from Sahand Jamal Rahi (Addgene plasmid # 227749 ; http://n2t.net/addgene:227749 ; RRID:Addgene_227749)
